>Addgene plasmid #110918 | plko-tet-on puromycin-shMTH1 | addgene full sequence | sequence record 306110 | Addgene NGS Result
TAATGTGAGTTAGCTCACTCATTAGGCACCCCAGGCTTTACACTTTATGCTTCCGGCTCGTATGTTGTGT
GGAATTGTGAGCGGATAACAATTTCACACAGGAAACAGCTATGACCATGATTACGCCAAGCGCGCAATTA
ACCCTCACTAAAGGGAACAAAAGCTGGAGCTGCAAGCTTAATGTAGTCTTATGCAATACTCTTGTAGTCT
TGCAACATGGTAACGATGAGTTAGCAACATGCCTTACAAGGAGAGAAAAAGCACCGTGCATGCCGATTGG
TGGAAGTAAGGTGGTACGATCGTGCCTTATTAGGAAGGCAACAGACGGGTCTGACATGGATTGGACGAAC
CACTGAATTGCCGCATTGCAGAGATATTGTATTTAAGTGCCTAGCTCGATACATAAACGGGTCTCTCTGG
TTAGACCAGATCTGAGCCTGGGAGCTCTCTGGCTAACTAGGGAACCCACTGCTTAAGCCTCAATAAAGCT
TGCCTTGAGTGCTTCAAGTAGTGTGTGCCCGTCTGTTGTGTGACTCTGGTAACTAGAGATCCCTCAGACC
CTTTTAGTCAGTGTGGAAAATCTCTAGCAGTGGCGCCCGAACAGGGACTTGAAAGCGAAAGGGAAACCAG
AGGAGCTCTCTCGACGCAGGACTCGGCTTGCTGAAGCGCGCACGGCAAGAGGCGAGGGGCGGCGACTGGT
GAGTACGCCAAAAATTTTGACTAGCGGAGGCTAGAAGGAGAGAGATGGGTGCGAGAGCGTCAGTATTAAG
CGGGGGAGAATTAGATCGCGATGGGAAAAAATTCGGTTAAGGCCAGGGGGAAAGAAAAAATATAAATTAA
AACATATAGTATGGGCAAGCAGGGAGCTAGAACGATTCGCAGTTAATCCTGGCCTGTTAGAAACATCAGA
AGGCTGTAGACAAATACTGGGACAGCTACAACCATCCCTTCAGACAGGATCAGAAGAACTTAGATCATTA
TATAATACAGTAGCAACCCTCTATTGTGTGCATCAAAGGATAGAGATAAAAGACACCAAGGAAGCTTTAG
ACAAGATAGAGGAAGAGCAAAACAAAAGTAAGACCACCGCACAGCAAGCGGCCGCTGATCTTCAGACCTG
GAGGAGGAGATATGAGGGACAATTGGAGAAGTGAATTATATAAATATAAAGTAGTAAAAATTGAACCATT
AGGAGTAGCACCCACCAAGGCAAAGAGAAGAGTGGTGCAGAGAGAAAAAAGAGCAGTGGGAATAGGAGCT
TTGTTCCTTGGGTTCTTGGGAGCAGCAGGAAGCACTATGGGCGCAGCGTCAATGACGCTGACGGTACAGG
CCAGACAATTATTGTCTGGTATAGTGCAGCAGCAGAACAATTTGCTGAGGGCTATTGAGGCGCAACAGCA
TCTGTTGCAACTCACAGTCTGGGGCATCAAGCAGCTCCAGGCAAGAATCCTGGCTGTGGAAAGATACCTA
AAGGATCAACAGCTCCTGGGGATTTGGGGTTGCTCTGGAAAACTCATTTGCACCACTGCTGTGCCTTGGA
ATGCTAGTTGGAGTAATAAATCTCTGGAACAGATTTGGAATCACACGACCTGGATGGAGTGGGACAGAGA
AATTAACAATTACACAAGCTTAATACACTCCTTAATTGAAGAATCGCAAAACCAGCAAGAAAAGAATGAA
CAAGAATTATTGGAATTAGATAAATGGGCAAGTTTGTGGAATTGGTTTAACATAACAAATTGGCTGTGGT
ATATAAAATTATTCATAATGATAGTAGGAGGCTTGGTAGGTTTAAGAATAGTTTTTGCTGTACTTTCTAT
AGTGAATAGAGTTAGGCAGGGATATTCACCATTATCGTTTCAGACCCACCTCCCAACCCCGAGGGGACCC
GACAGGCCCGAAGGAATAGAAGAAGAAGGTGGAGAGAGAGACAGAGACAGATCCATTCGATTAGTGAACG
GATCTCGACGGTATCGATCACGAGACTAGCCTCGAGCGGCCGCAATATTTGCATGTCGCTATGTGTTCTG
GGAAATCACCATAAACGTGAAATCCCTATCAGTGATAGAGACTTATAAGTTCCCTATCAGTGATAGAGAC
ACCGGGAAATTCCACGGGTACTTCAACTCGAGTTGAAGTACCCGTGGAATTTCTTTTTGAATTCTCGACC
TCGAGACAAATGGCAGTATTCATCCACAATTTTAAAAGAAAAGGGGGGATTGGGGGGTACAGTGCAGGGG
AAAGAATAGTAGACATAATAGCAACAGACATACAAACTAAAGAATTACAAAAACAAATTACAAAAATTCA
AAATTTTCGGGTTTATTACAGGGACAGCAGAGATCCACTTTGGCCGCGGCTCGAGGGGGTTGGGGTTGCG
CCTTTTCCAAGGCAGCCCTGGGTTTGCGCAGGGACGCGGCTGCTCTGGGCGTGGTTCCGGGAAACGCAGC
GGCGCCGACCCTGGGTCTCGCACATTCTTCACGTCCGTTCGCAGCGTCACCCGGATCTTCGCCGCTACCC
TTGTGGGCCCCCCGGCGACGCTTCCTGCTCCGCCCCTAAGTCGGGAAGGTTCCTTGCGGTTCGCGGCGTG
CCGGACGTGACAAACGGAAGCCGCACGTCTCACTAGTACCCTCGCAGACGGACAGCGCCAGGGAGCAATG
GCAGCGCGCCGACCGCGATGGGCTGTGGCCAATAGCGGCTGCTCAGCAGGGCGCGCCGAGAGCAGCGGCC
GGGAAGGGGCGGTGCGGGAGGCGGGGTGTGGGGCGGTAGTGTGGGCCCTGTTCCTGCCCGCGCGGTGTTC
CGCATTCTGCAAGCCTCCGGAGCGCACGTCGGCAGTCGGCTCCCTCGTTGACCGAATCACCGACCTCTCT
CCCCAGGGGGATCTGTGAGTTTGGGGACCCTTGATTGTTCTTTCTTTTTCGCTATTGTAAAATTCATGTT
ATATGGAGGGGGCAAAGTTTTCAGGGTGTTGTTTAGAATGGGAAGATGTCCCTTGTATCACCATGGACCC
TCATGATAATTTTGTTTCTTTCACTTTCTACTCTGTTGACAACCATTGTCTCCTCTTATTTTCTTTTCAT
TTTCTGTAACTTTTTCGTTAAACTTTAGCTTGCATTTGTAACGAATTTTTAAATTCACTTTTGTTTATTT
GTCAGATTGTAAGTACTTTCTCTAATCACTTTTTTTTCAAGGCAATCAGGGTATATTATATTGTACTTCA
GCACAGTTTTAGAGAACAATTGTTATAATTAAATGATAAGGTAGAATATTTCTGCATATAAATTCTGGCT
GGCGTGGAAATATTCTTATTGGTAGAAACAACTACATCCTGGTCATCATCCTGCCTTTCTCTTTATGGTT
ACAATGATATACACTGTTTGAGATGAGGATAAAATACTCTGAGTCCAAACCGGGCCCCTCTGCTAACCAT
GTTCATGCCTTCTTCTTTTTCCTACAGCTCCTGGGCAACGTGCTGGTTATTGTGCTGTCTCATCATTTTG
GCAAAGAATTGTAATACGACTCACTATAGGGCGAATTGATATGTCTAGATTAGATAAAAGTAAAGTGATT
AACAGCGCATTAGAGCTGCTTAATGAGGTCGGAATCGAAGGTTTAACAACCCGTAAACTCGCCCAGAAGC
TAGGTGTAGAGCAGCCTACATTGTATTGGCATGTAAAAAATAAGCGGGCTTTGCTCGACGCCTTAGCCAT
TGAGATGTTAGATAGGCACCATACTCACTTTTGCCCTTTAGAAGGGGAAAGCTGGCAAGATTTTTTACGT
AATAACGCTAAAAGTTTTAGATGTGCTTTACTAAGTCATCGCGATGGAGCAAAAGTACATTTAGGTACAC
GGCCTACAGAAAAACAGTATGAAACTCTCGAAAATCAATTAGCCTTTTTATGCCAACAAGGTTTTTCACT
AGAGAATGCATTATATGCACTCAGCGCTGTGGGGCATTTTACTTTAGGTTGCGTATTGGAAGATCAAGAG
CATCAAGTCGCTAAAGAAGAAAGGGAAACACCTACTACTGATAGTATGCCGCCATTATTACGACAAGCTA
TCGAATTATTTGATCACCAAGGTGCAGAGCCAGCCTTCTTATTCGGCCTTGAATTGATCATATGCGGATT
AGAAAAACAACTTAAATGTGAAAGTGGGTCCGCGTACAGCGGCTCCCGGGAGTTCTAGGGATCTGCCCCT
CTCCCTCCCCCCCCCCTAACGTTACTGGCCGAAGCCGCTTGGAATAAGGCCGGTGTGCGTTTGTCTATAT
GTTATTTTCCACCATATTGCCGTCTTTTGGCAATGTGAGGGCCCGGAAACCTGGCCCTGTCTTCTTGACG
AGCATTCCTAGGGGTCTTTCCCCTCTCGCCAAAGGAATGCAAGGTCTGTTGAATGTCGTGAAGGAAGCAG
TTCCTCTGGAAGCTTCTTGAAGACAAACAACGTCTGTAGCGACCCTTTGCAGGCAGCGGAACCCCCCACC
TGGCGACAGGTGCCTCTGCGGCCAAAAGCCACGTGTATAAGATACACCTGCAAAGGCGGCACAACCCCAG
TGCCACGTTGTGAGTTGGATAGTTGTGGAAAGAGTCAAATGGCTCTCCTCAAGCGTATTCAACAAGGGGC
TGAAGGATGCCCAGAAGGTACCCCATTGTATGGGATCTGATCTGGGGCCTCGGTGCACATGCTTTACATG
TGTTTAGTCGAGGTTAAAAAAACGTCTAGGCCCCCCGAACCACGGGGACGTGGTTTTCCTTTGAAAAACA
CGATGATAAGGATCCACCGGAGCTTACCATGACCGAGTACAAGCCCACGGTGCGCCTCGCCACCCGCGAC
GACGTCCCCAGGGCCGTACGCACCCTCGCCGCCGCGTTCGCCGACTACCCCGCCACGCGCCACACCGTCG
ATCCGGACCGCCACATCGAGCGGGTCACCGAGCTGCAAGAACTCTTCCTCACGCGCGTCGGGCTCGACAT
CGGCAAGGTGTGGGTCGCGGACGACGGCGCCGCGGTGGCGGTCTGGACCACGCCGGAGAGCGTCGAAGCG
GGGGCGGTGTTCGCCGAGATCGGCCCGCGCATGGCCGAGTTGAGCGGTTCCCGGCTGGCCGCGCAGCAAC
AGATGGAAGGCCTCCTGGCGCCGCACCGGCCCAAGGAGCCCGCGTGGTTCCTGGCCACCGTCGGCGTCTC
GCCCGACCACCAGGGCAAGGGTCTGGGCAGCGCCGTCGTGCTCCCCGGAGTGGAGGCGGCCGAGCGCGCC
GGGGTGCCCGCCTTCCTGGAGACCTCCGCGCCCCGCAACCTCCCCTTCTACGAGCGGCTCGGCTTCACCG
TCACCGCCGACGTCGAGGTGCCCGAAGGACCGCGCACCTGGTGCATGACCCGCAAGCCCGGTGCCTGACG
CCCGCCCCACGACCCGCAGCGCCCGACCGAAAGGAGCGCACGACCCCATGCATCGGTACCTTTAAGACCA
ATGACTTACAAGGCAGCTGTAGATCTTAGCCACTTTTTAAAAGAAAAGGGGGGACTGGAAGGGCTAATTC
ACTCCCAACGAAGACAAGATCTGCTTTTTGCTTGTACTGGGTCTCTCTGGTTAGACCAGATCTGAGCCTG
GGAGCTCTCTGGCTAACTAGGGAACCCACTGCTTAAGCCTCAATAAAGCTTGCCTTGAGTGCTTCAAGTA
GTGTGTGCCCGTCTGTTGTGTGACTCTGGTAACTAGAGATCCCTCAGACCCTTTTAGTCAGTGTGGAAAA
TCTCTAGCAGTAGTAGTTCATGTCATCTTATTATTCAGTATTTATAACTTGCAAAGAAATGAATATCAGA
GAGTGAGAGGAACTTGTTTATTGCAGCTTATAATGGTTACAAATAAAGCAATAGCATCACAAATTTCACA
AATAAAGCATTTTTTTCACTGCATTCTAGTTGTGGTTTGTCCAAACTCATCAATGTATCTTATCATGTCT
GGCTCTAGCTATCCCGCCCCTAACTCCGCCCATCCCGCCCCTAACTCCGCCCAGTTCCGCCCATTCTCCG
CCCCATGGCTGACTAATTTTTTTTATTTATGCAGAGGCCGAGGCCGCCTCGGCCTCTGAGCTATTCCAGA
AGTAGTGAGGAGGCTTTTTTGGAGGCCTAGGGACGTACCCAATTCGCCCTATAGTGAGTCGTATTACGCG
CGCTCACTGGCCGTCGTTTTACAACGTCGTGACTGGGAAAACCCTGGCGTTACCCAACTTAATCGCCTTG
CAGCACATCCCCCTTTCGCCAGCTGGCGTAATAGCGAAGAGGCCCGCACCGATCGCCCTTCCCAACAGTT
GCGCAGCCTGAATGGCGAATGGG
[124 nt withheld, positions 6324-6447]
C
[91 nt withheld, positions 6449-6539]
A
[49 nt withheld, positions 6541-6589]
CCTTTGACGTTGGAGTCCACGTTCTTT
[37 nt withheld, positions 6617-6653]
ACCCTATCTCGGTCTATTCTTTTGATTTATAAGGGATTTTGCCGATTTCGGCCTATTGGTTAAAAAATGA
GCTGATTTAACAAAAATTTAACGCGAATTTTAACAAAATATTAACGCTTACAATTTAGGTGGCACTTTTC
GGGGAAATGTGCGCGGAACCCCTATTTGTTTATTTTTCTAAATACATTCAAATATGTATCCGCTCATGAG
ACAATAACCCTGATAAATGCTTCAATAATATTGAAAAAGGAAGAGTATGAGTATTCAACATTTCCGTGTC
GCCCTTATTCCCTTTTTTGCGGCATTTTGCCTTCCTGTTTTTGCTCACCCAGAAACGCTGGTGAAAGTAA
AAGATGCTGAAGATCAGTTGGGTGCACGAGTGGGTTACATCGAACTGGATCTCAACAGCGGTAAGATCCT
TGAGAGTTTTCGCCCCGAAGAACGTTTTCCAATGATGAGCACTTTTAAAGTTCTGCTATGTGGCGCGGTA
TTATCCCGTATTGACGCCGGGCAAGAGCAACTCGGTCGCCGCATACACTATTCTCAGAATGACTTGGTTG
AGTACTCACCAGTCACAGAAAAGCATCTTACGGATGGCATGACAGTAAGAGAATTATGCAGTGCTGCCAT
AACCATGAGTGATAACACTGCGGCCAACTTACTTCTGACAACGATCGGAGGACCGAAGGAGCTAACCGCT
TTTTTGCACAACATGGGGGATCATGTAACTCGCCTTGATCGTTGGGAACCGGAGCTGAATGAAGCCATAC
CAAACGACGAGCGTGACACCACGATGCCTGTAGCAATGGCAACAACGTTGCGCAAACTATTAACTGGCGA
ACTACTTACTCTAGCTTCCCGGCAACAATTAATAGACTGGATGGAGGCGGATAAAGTTGCAGGACCACTT
CTGCGCTCGGCCCTTCCGGCTGGCTGGTTTATTGCTGATAAATCTGGAGCCGGTGAGCGTGGGTCTCGCG
GTATCATTGCAGCACTGGGGCCAGATGGTAAGCCCTCCCGTATCGTAGTTATCTACACGACGGGGAGTCA
GGCAACTATGGATGAACGAAATAGACAGATCGCTGAGATAGGTGCCTCACTGATTAAGCATTGGTAACTG
TCAGACCAAGTTTACTCATATATACTTTAGATTGATTTAAAACTTCATTTTTAATTTAAAAGGATCTAGG
TGAAGATCCTTTTTGATAATCTCATGACCAAAATCCCTTAACGTGAGTTTTCGTTCCACTGAGCGTCAGA
CCCCGTAGAAAAGATCAAAGGATCTTCTTGAGATCCTTTTTTTCTGCGCGTAATCTGCTGCTTGCAAACA
AAAAAACCACCGCTACCAGCGGTGGTTTGTTTGCCGGATCAAGAGCTACCAACTCTTTTTCCGAAGGTAA
CTGGCTTCAGCAGAGCGCAGATACCAAATACTGTTCTTCTAGTGTAGCCGTAGTTAGGCCACCACTTCAA
GAACTCTGTAGCACCGCCTACATACCTCGCTCTGCTAATCCTGTTACCAGTGGCTGCTGCCAGTGGCGAT
AAGTCGTGTCTTACCGGGTTGGACTCAAGACGATAGTTACCGGATAAGGCGCAGCGGTCGGGCTGAACGG
GGGGTTCGTGCACACAGCCCAGCTTGGAGCGAACGACCTACACCGAACTGAGATACCTACAGCGTGAGCT
ATGAGAAAGCGCCACGCTTCCCGAAGGGAGAAAGGCGGACAGGTATCCGGTAAGCGGCAGGGTCGGAACA
GGAGAGCGCACGAGGGAGCTTCCAGGGGGAAACGCCTGGTATCTTTATAGTCCTGTCGGGTTTCGCCACC
TCTGACTTGAGCGTCGATTTTTGTGATGCTCGTCAGGGGGGCGGAGCCTATGGAAAAACGCCAGCAACGC
GGCCTTTTTACGGTTCCTGGCCTTTTGCTGGCCTTTTGCTCACATGTTCTTTCCTGCGTTATCCCCTGAT
TCTGTGGATAACCGTATTACCGCCTTTGAGTGAGCTGATACCGCTCGCCGCAGCCGAACGACCGAGCGCA
GCGAGTCAGTGAGCGAGGAAGCGGAAGAGCGCCCAATACGCAAACCGCCTCTCCCCGCGCGTTGGCCGAT
TCATTAATGCAGCTGGCACGACAGGTTTCCCGACTGGAAAGCGGGCAGTGAGCGCAACGCAAT
Features (pLannotate 1.2.2; 29 found; start..end, strand, type, name):
      1..22      +  protein_bind   CAP binding site: CAP binding activates transcription in the presence of cAMP. E. coli catabolite activator protein
     37..67      +  promoter       lac promoter: promoter for the E. coli lac operon
     75..91      +  protein_bind   lac operator: The lac repressor binds to the lac operator to inhibit transcription in E. coli. This inhibition can be relieved by adding lactose or isopropyl-β-D-thiogalactopyranoside (IPTG). lac repressor encoded by lacI
    136..154     +  promoter       T3 promoter: promoter for bacteriophage T3 RNA polymerase
    182..408     +  promoter       RSV promoter: Rous sarcoma virus enhancer/promoter
    409..589     +  LTR            5' LTR (truncated): truncated 5' long terminal repeat (LTR) from HIV-1
    636..761     +  misc_feature   HIV-1 Ψ: packaging signal of human immunodeficiency virus type 1
    745..1108    +  CDS            HIV-1 gag (fragment): gag protein from human immunodeficiency virus 1; gag
   1254..1487    +  misc_feature   RRE: The Rev response element (RRE) of HIV-1 allows for Rev-dependent mRNA export from the nucleus to the cytoplasm.
   1864..1964    +  CDS            Rev (fragment): human immunodeficiency virus 1 (HIV-1) Rev protein; rev; enhances nuclear export of unspliced and incompletely spliced viral mRNAs
   2005..2099    +  promoter       H1-2O2 promoter: doxycycline-inducible variant of the human H1 RNA promoter (Henriksen et al., 2007)
   2200..2317    +  misc_feature   cPPT/CTS: central polypurine tract and central termination sequence of HIV-1
   2366..2876    +  promoter       hPGK promoter: human phosphoglycerate kinase 1 promoter
   2885..3457    +  intron         β-globin intron: intron from rabbit β-globin gene
   3512..3530    +  promoter       T7 promoter: promoter for bacteriophage T7 RNA polymerase
   3541..4161    +  CDS            tetR: TETR2_ECOLX - Experimental evidence at protein level: Swiss-Prot protein existence level 1. TetR is the repressor of the tetracycline resistance element; its N-terminal region forms a helix-turn-helix structure and binds DNA. Binding of tetracycline to TetR reduces the repressor affinity for the tetracycline resistance gene (tetA) promoter operator sites. From Escherichia coli.
   4307..4769    +  misc_feature   IRES: internal ribosome entry site (IRES) of the encephalomyocarditis virus (EMCV)
   4789..5388    +  CDS            PuroR: puromycin N-acetyltransferase; pac from Streptomyces alboniger; confers resistance to puromycin
   5431..5514    +  CDS            nef (fragment): NEF_HV1Z2 - Experimental evidence at protein level: Swiss-Prot protein existence level 1. Extracellular Nef protein targets CD4(+) T-lymphocytes for apoptosis by interacting with CXCR4 surface receptors. From Human immunodeficiency virus type 1 group M subtype D (isolate Z2/CDC-Z34) (HIV-1).
   5516..5749    +  LTR            3' LTR (ΔU3): self-inactivating 3' long terminal repeat (LTR) from HIV-1
   5821..5942    +  polyA_signal   SV40 poly(A) signal: SV40 polyadenylation signal
   5982..6117    +  rep_origin     SV40 ori: SV40 origin of replication
   6138..6156    -  promoter       T7 promoter: promoter for bacteriophage T7 RNA polymerase
   6164..6319    +  CDS            lacZα (fragment): LacZα fragment of β-galactosidase; lacZ fragment
   6324..6752    +  rep_origin     f1 ori (sequence partly withheld): f1 bacteriophage origin of replication; arrow indicates direction of (+) strand synthesis
   6805..6909    +  promoter       AmpR promoter: bla
   6910..7770    +  CDS            AmpR: β-lactamase; bla; confers resistance to ampicillin, carbenicillin, and related antibiotics
   7941..8529    +  rep_origin     ori: high-copy-number ColE1/pMB1/pBR322/pUC origin of replication
   8712..8804    +  CDS            lacI (fragment): lac repressor; lacI; The lac repressor binds to the lac operator to inhibit transcription in E. coli. This inhibition can be relieved by adding lactose or isopropyl-β-D-thiogalactopyranoside (IPTG).
