[The description below was written by a language model from this plasmid's Addgene catalogue record and pLannotate feature annotations shown in this document.]
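Description:
plko-tet-on puromycin-shMTH1 is a lentiviral transfer plasmid built on the pLKO-Tet-on (puromycin) backbone for doxycycline-inducible knockdown of human MTH1 (MutT Homolog 1, gene symbol NUDT1). It is propagated in E. coli as a high-copy plasmid through a ColE1/pUC-type origin with ampicillin selection (AmpR). An f1 origin, an SV40 origin and leftover lac and phage promoter elements from the cloning backbone are also present. The viral portion has a third-generation, self-inactivating layout. An RSV promoter drives a truncated HIV-1 5' LTR, followed by the Ψ packaging signal with a gag fragment, the Rev response element and a cPPT/CTS. The 3' LTR carries the ΔU3 deletion and is followed by an SV40 polyadenylation signal. Packaging functions must therefore be supplied in trans.

The construct is an all-in-one inducible system. The shRNA against MTH1 is placed under the H1-2O2 promoter, a variant of the human H1 RNA polymerase III promoter that contains tet operator sites. The hairpin itself is not annotated in the feature table, and the cloning sites are not recorded. Downstream, a human PGK promoter with a rabbit β-globin intron drives a bicistronic transcript encoding the Tet repressor (tetR), followed by an EMCV IRES and the puromycin N-acetyltransferase gene. Transduced cells can thus be selected with puromycin while constitutively producing TetR, which binds the operators and keeps shRNA transcription off. Adding doxycycline releases the repressor and permits hairpin expression, so MTH1 is depleted on demand. The associated publication concerns the role of MTH1 in KRAS-driven pro-malignant pathways.
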