Addgene plasmid #110918: plko-tet-on puromycin-shMTH1
Purpose: To knock down MTH1 (Mut T Homolog 1) after addition of doxycline
Depositing lab: Priyamvada Rai. Depositing organization: University of Miami. Publication: MutT Homolog 1 (MTH1) maintains multiple KRAS-driven pro-malignant pathways. Patel A, Burton DG, Halvorsen K, Balkan W, Reiner T, Perez-Stable C, Cohen A, Munoz A, Giribaldi MG, Singh S, Robbins DJ, Nguyen DM, Rai P. Oncogene. 2015 May 14;34(20):2586-96. doi: 10.1038/onc.2014.195. Epub 2014 Jul 14. PubMed 25023700.
Backbone
  Vector backbone: pLKO-Tet-on (puromycin)
  Backbone manufacturer: PUBMED ID: 19177017
  Vector type: Lentiviral
  Selectable markers: Puromycin
Growth in bacteria
  Bacterial resistance: Ampicillin, 100 μg/mL
  Growth temperature: 37°C
  Growth strain: NEB Stable
  Copy number: High Copy
Gene/Insert
  Gene/Insert name: MTH1
  gRNA/shRNA sequence: GAAATTCCACGGGTACTTCAA
  Species: H. sapiens (human)
  Entrez Gene: NUDT1 (a.k.a. MTH1)
  Cloning method: Restriction Enzyme; 5′ cloning site unknown (unknown if destroyed); 3′ cloning site unknown (unknown if destroyed)
  Sequencing primers: 5′ unknown; 3′ unknown
Terms and licenses: Academic/Nonprofit Terms; Industry Terms: Not Available to Industry
Depositor comments: The Rai lab uses XL-10 gold ultracompetent cells as the growth strain, but DH5alpha should work fine too
How to cite: plko-tet-on puromycin-shMTH1 was a gift from Priyamvada Rai (Addgene plasmid # 110918 ; http://n2t.net/addgene:110918 ; RRID:Addgene_110918)
