>Addgene plasmid #110918 | plko-tet-on puromycin-shMTH1 | depositor partial sequence | sequence record 208515 | gRNA/shRNA sequence
GAAATTCCACGGGTACTTCAA
